Addgene plasmid #79036: pFastBac1-OSF-TRIMCyp (owl monkey)(K283D, Q287D)
Purpose: Baculoviral entry vector to produce Bac-to-bac baculoviruses
Depositing lab: Wesley Sundquist. Depositing organization: University of Utah. Publication: Primate TRIM5 proteins form hexagonal nets on HIV-1 capsids. Li YL, Chandrasekaran V, Carter SD, Woodward CL, Christensen DE, Dryden KA, Pornillos O, Yeager M, Ganser-Pornillos BK, Jensen GJ, Sundquist WI. Elife. 2016 Jun 2;5. pii: e16269. doi: 10.7554/eLife.16269. PubMed 27253068.
Backbone
  Vector backbone: pFastBac1
  Backbone manufacturer: Life Technologies
  Backbone size w/o insert (bp): 4775
  Total vector size (bp): 6381
  Vector type: Insect Expression
  Selectable markers: Gentamicin ; Ampicillin
Growth in bacteria
  Bacterial resistance: Gentamicin, 10 μg/mL
  Growth temperature: 37°C
  Growth strain: DH5alpha
  Growth instructions: requires transformation into E. coli DH10Bac for bacmid production
  Copy number: High Copy
Gene/Insert
  Gene/Insert name: OSF-TRIM5Cyp (owl monkey) (K283D, Q287D)
  Species: Aotus trivirgatus
  Insert size (bp): 1587
  Mutation: Changed Lys 283 to Asp and Gln 287 to Asp
  GenBank ID: AAT73777.1
  Promoter: polyhedrin
  Tag / fusion protein: OneSTrEP-FLAG (N terminal on insert)
  Cloning method: Ligation Independent Cloning
  Sequencing primers: 5′ ATACCGTCCCACCATCG; 3′ GATCCTCTAGTACTTCTCG
Terms and licenses: Academic/Nonprofit Terms; Industry Terms: Not Available to Industry
How to cite: pFastBac1-OSF-TRIMCyp (owl monkey)(K283D, Q287D) was a gift from Wesley Sundquist (Addgene plasmid # 79036 ; http://n2t.net/addgene:79036 ; RRID:Addgene_79036)
