[The description below was written by a language model from this plasmid's Addgene catalogue record and pLannotate feature annotations shown in this document.]
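Description:
pFastBac1-OSF-TRIMCyp (owl monkey)(K283D, Q287D) is a 6,381 bp baculovirus donor (entry) plasmid built on the pFastBac1 backbone for the Bac-to-Bac system and intended for protein expression in insect cells. In E. coli it replicates from a high-copy ColE1/pUC-type origin. It also carries an f1 origin and an ampicillin resistance gene (β-lactamase) on the backbone. A gentamicin acetyltransferase gene driven by the Pc integron promoter lies inside the transposable segment. The mini-Tn7 ends, Tn7R and Tn7L, flank the gentamicin marker and the expression cassette. When the plasmid is introduced into a DH10Bac-type strain, this segment is transposed into a resident bacmid, giving recombinant baculovirus DNA that can be used to generate virus.

The expression cassette uses the Autographa californica polyhedrin promoter, a very strong late baculoviral promoter, and ends with an SV40 polyadenylation signal. It encodes owl monkey (Aotus trivirgatus) TRIMCyp, a natural fusion in which the N-terminal portion of the retroviral restriction factor TRIM5 is joined to a cyclophilin A domain. The feature table reflects this as adjacent TRIM5-like and PPIA-like coding segments, annotated by homology to human and bovine entries. The protein carries two substitutions, Lys283 to Asp and Gln287 to Asp, but the record does not state their functional rationale. An N-terminal OneSTrEP-FLAG tag, seen as two Strep-Tag II repeats followed by a FLAG epitope, allows Strep-Tactin affinity purification and antibody detection. The insert was introduced by ligation-independent cloning. The associated work concerns assembly of primate TRIM5 proteins into hexagonal nets on HIV-1 capsids, so the construct is most likely used to produce recombinant mutant TRIMCyp for biochemical and structural studies.
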