Features (pLannotate 1.2.2; 19 found; start..end, strand, type, name):
      2..457     +  rep_origin     f1 ori (sequence partly withheld): f1 bacteriophage origin of replication; arrow indicates direction of (+) strand synthesis
    484..588     +  promoter       AmpR promoter: bla
    589..1449    +  CDS            AmpR: β-lactamase; bla; confers resistance to ampicillin, carbenicillin, and related antibiotics
   1620..2208    +  rep_origin     ori: high-copy-number ColE1/pMB1/pBR322/pUC origin of replication
   2394..2443    -  misc_feature   bom (fragment): basis of mobility region from pBR322
   2511..2735    -  mobile_element Tn7R: mini-Tn7 element (right end of the Tn7 transposon) Tn7
   2802..3335    -  CDS            GmR: gentamycin acetyltransferase; aacC1; confers resistance to gentamycin
   3524..3552    -  promoter       Pc promoter: intI1 (promoter lies within the coding sequence); class 1 integron promoter
   3530..3877    -  CDS            YPR2_ECOLX (fragment): Protein predicted: Swiss-Prot protein existence level 4. From Escherichia coli.
   3904..3995    +  promoter       polyhedrin promoter: polh from Autographa californica; promoter for the baculovirus polyhedrin gene
   4080..4099    +  CDS            Strep-Tag II (fragment): peptide that binds Strep-Tactin®, an engineered form of streptavidin
   4140..4162    +  CDS            Strep-Tag II (fragment): peptide that binds Strep-Tactin®, an engineered form of streptavidin
   4170..4193    +  CDS            FLAG: FLAG® epitope tag, followed by an enterokinase cleavage site
   4233..5129    +  CDS            TRIM5 (fragment): TRIM5_HUMAN - Also known as RNF88. Experimental evidence at protein level: Swiss-Prot protein existence level 1. Capsid-specific restriction factor that prevents infection from non-host-adapted retroviruses. Blocks viral replication early in the life cycle, after viral entry but before reverse transcription. In addition to acting as a capsid-specific restriction factor, also acts as a pattern recognition receptor that activates innate immune signaling in response to the retroviral capsid lattice. Binding to the viral capsid triggers its E3 ubiquitin ligase activity, and in concert with the het
   5163..5654    +  CDS            PPIA: PPIA_BOVIN - Experimental evidence at protein level: Swiss-Prot protein existence level 1. Catalyzes the cis-trans isomerization of proline imidic peptide bonds in oligopeptides (By similarity). Exerts a strong chemotactic effect on leukocytes partly through activation of one of its membrane receptors BSG/CD147, initiating a signaling cascade that culminates in MAPK/ERK activation (By similarity). Activates endothelial cells (ECs) in a proinflammatory manner by stimulating activation of NF-kappa-B and ERK, JNK and p38 MAP-kinases and by inducing expression of adhesion molecules including SELE
   5765..5848    +  CDS            large T antigen (fragment): large T antigen from SV40 (simian virus 40)
   5871..6005    +  polyA_signal   SV40 poly(A) signal: SV40 polyadenylation signal
   6034..6199    -  mobile_element Tn7L: mini-Tn7 element (left end of the Tn7 transposon) Tn7
   6362..6378    +  CDS            lacZα (fragment): LacZα fragment of β-galactosidase; lacZ fragment
>Addgene plasmid #79036 | pFastBac1-OSF-TRIMCyp (owl monkey)(K283D, Q287D) | depositor full sequence | sequence record 151501 | pFastBac1-OSFP-TRIMCyp (owl monkey)(K283D, Q287D)
G
[124 nt withheld, positions 2-125]
C
[91 nt withheld, positions 127-217]
A
[49 nt withheld, positions 219-267]
CCTTTGACGTTGGAGTCCACGTTCTTT
[37 nt withheld, positions 295-331]
ACCCTATCTCGGTCTATTCTTTTGATTTATAAGGGATTTTGCCGATTTCGGCCTATTGGTTAAAAAATGA
GCTGATTTAACAAAAATTTAACGCGAATTTTAACAAAATATTAACGTTTACAATTTCAGGTGGCACTTTT
CGGGGAAATGTGCGCGGAACCCCTATTTGTTTATTTTTCTAAATACATTCAAATATGTATCCGCTCATGA
GACAATAACCCTGATAAATGCTTCAATAATATTGAAAAAGGAAGAGTATGAGTATTCAACATTTCCGTGT
CGCCCTTATTCCCTTTTTTGCGGCATTTTGCCTTCCTGTTTTTGCTCACCCAGAAACGCTGGTGAAAGTA
AAAGATGCTGAAGATCAGTTGGGTGCACGAGTGGGTTACATCGAACTGGATCTCAACAGCGGTAAGATCC
TTGAGAGTTTTCGCCCCGAAGAACGTTTTCCAATGATGAGCACTTTTAAAGTTCTGCTATGTGGCGCGGT
ATTATCCCGTATTGACGCCGGGCAAGAGCAACTCGGTCGCCGCATACACTATTCTCAGAATGACTTGGTT
GAGTACTCACCAGTCACAGAAAAGCATCTTACGGATGGCATGACAGTAAGAGAATTATGCAGTGCTGCCA
TAACCATGAGTGATAACACTGCGGCCAACTTACTTCTGACAACGATCGGAGGACCGAAGGAGCTAACCGC
TTTTTTGCACAACATGGGGGATCATGTAACTCGCCTTGATCGTTGGGAACCGGAGCTGAATGAAGCCATA
CCAAACGACGAGCGTGACACCACGATGCCTGTAGCAATGGCAACAACGTTGCGCAAACTATTAACTGGCG
AACTACTTACTCTAGCTTCCCGGCAACAATTAATAGACTGGATGGAGGCGGATAAAGTTGCAGGACCACT
TCTGCGCTCGGCCCTTCCGGCTGGCTGGTTTATTGCTGATAAATCTGGAGCCGGTGAGCGTGGGTCTCGC
GGTATCATTGCAGCACTGGGGCCAGATGGTAAGCCCTCCCGTATCGTAGTTATCTACACGACGGGGAGTC
AGGCAACTATGGATGAACGAAATAGACAGATCGCTGAGATAGGTGCCTCACTGATTAAGCATTGGTAACT
GTCAGACCAAGTTTACTCATATATACTTTAGATTGATTTAAAACTTCATTTTTAATTTAAAAGGATCTAG
GTGAAGATCCTTTTTGATAATCTCATGACCAAAATCCCTTAACGTGAGTTTTCGTTCCACTGAGCGTCAG
ACCCCGTAGAAAAGATCAAAGGATCTTCTTGAGATCCTTTTTTTCTGCGCGTAATCTGCTGCTTGCAAAC
AAAAAAACCACCGCTACCAGCGGTGGTTTGTTTGCCGGATCAAGAGCTACCAACTCTTTTTCCGAAGGTA
ACTGGCTTCAGCAGAGCGCAGATACCAAATACTGTCCTTCTAGTGTAGCCGTAGTTAGGCCACCACTTCA
AGAACTCTGTAGCACCGCCTACATACCTCGCTCTGCTAATCCTGTTACCAGTGGCTGCTGCCAGTGGCGA
TAAGTCGTGTCTTACCGGGTTGGACTCAAGACGATAGTTACCGGATAAGGCGCAGCGGTCGGGCTGAACG
GGGGGTTCGTGCACACAGCCCAGCTTGGAGCGAACGACCTACACCGAACTGAGATACCTACAGCGTGAGC
ATTGAGAAAGCGCCACGCTTCCCGAAGGGAGAAAGGCGGACAGGTATCCGGTAAGCGGCAGGGTCGGAAC
AGGAGAGCGCACGAGGGAGCTTCCAGGGGGAAACGCCTGGTATCTTTATAGTCCTGTCGGGTTTCGCCAC
CTCTGACTTGAGCGTCGATTTTTGTGATGCTCGTCAGGGGGGCGGAGCCTATGGAAAAACGCCAGCAACG
CGGCCTTTTTACGGTTCCTGGCCTTTTGCTGGCCTTTTGCTCACATGTTCTTTCCTGCGTTATCCCCTGA
TTCTGTGGATAACCGTATTACCGCCTTTGAGTGAGCTGATACCGCTCGCCGCAGCCGAACGACCGAGCGC
AGCGAGTCAGTGAGCGAGGAAGCGGAAGAGCGCCTGATGCGGTATTTTCTCCTTACGCATCTGTGCGGTA
TTTCACACCGCAGACCAGCCGCGTAACCTGGCAAAATCGGTTACGGTTGAGTAATAAATGGATGCCCTGC
GTAAGCGGGTGTGGGCGGACAATAAAGTCTTAAACTGAACAAAATAGATCTAAACTATGACAATAAAGTC
TTAAACTAGACAGAATAGTTGTAAACTGAAATCAGTCCAGTTATGCTGTGAAAAAGCATACTGGACTTTT
GTTATGGCTAAAGCAAACTCTTCATTTTCTGAAGTGCAAATTGCCCGTCGTATTAAAGAGGGGCGTGGCC
AAGGGCATGGTAAAGACTATATTCGCGGCGTTGTGACAATTTACCGAACAACTCCGCGGCCGGGAAGCCG
ATCTCGGCTTGAACGAATTGTTAGGTGGCGGTACTTGGGTCGATATCAAAGTGCATCACTTCTTCCCGTA
TGCCCAACTTTGTATAGAGAGCCACTGCGGGATCGTCACCGTAATCTGCTTGCACGTAGATCACATAAGC
ACCAAGCGCGTTGGCCTCATGCTTGAGGAGATTGATGAGCGCGGTGGCAATGCCCTGCCTCCGGTGCTCG
CCGGAGACTGCGAGATCATAGATATAGATCTCACTACGCGGCTGCTCAAACCTGGGCAGAACGTAAGCCG
CGAGAGCGCCAACAACCGCTTCTTGGTCGAAGGCAGCAAGCGCGATGAATGTCTTACTACGGAGCAAGTT
CCCGAGGTAATCGGAGTCCGGCTGATGTTGGGAGTAGGTGGCTACGTCTCCGAACTCACGACCGAAAAGA
TCAAGAGCAGCCCGCATGGATTTGACTTGGTCAGGGCCGAGCCTACATGTGCGAATGATGCCCATACTTG
AGCCACCTAACTTTGTTTTAGGGCGACTGCCCTGCTGCGTAACATCGTTGCTGCTGCGTAACATCGTTGC
TGCTCCATAACATCAAACATCGACCCACGGCGTAACGCGCTTGCTGCTTGGATGCCCGAGGCATAGACTG
TACAAAAAAACAGTCATAACAAGCCATGAAAACCGCCACTGCGCCGTTACCACCGCTGCGTTCGGTCAAG
GTTCTGGACCAGTTGCGTGAGCGCATACGCTACTTGCATTACAGTTTACGAACCGAACAGGCTTATGTCA
ACTGGGTTCGTGCCTTCATCCGTTTCCACGGTGTGCGTCACCCGGCAACCTTGGGCAGCAGCGAAGTCGA
GGCATTTCTGTCCTGGCTGGCGAACGAGCGCAAGGTTTCGGTCTCCACGCATCGTCAGGCATTGGCGGCC
TTGCTGTTCTTCTACGGCAAGGTGCTGTGCACGGATCTGCCCTGGCTTCAGGAGATCGGAAGACCTCGGC
CGTCGCGGCGCTTGCCGGTGGTGCTGACCCCGGATGAAGTGGTTCGCATCCTCGGTTTTCTGGAAGGCGA
GCATCGTTTGTTCGCCCAGGACTCTAGCTATAGTTCTAGTGGTTGGCTACGTATACTCCGGAATATTAAT
AGATCATGGAGATAATTAAAATGATAACCATCTCGCAAATAAATAAGTATTTTACTGTTTTCGTAACAGT
TTTGTAATAAAAAAACCTATAAATATTCCGGATTATTCATACCGTCCCACCATCGGGCGCGGATCCCGGT
CCGAAGCGCGCGGAATTCAAAGGGCCACCATGGCTAGCTGGAGCCACCCGCAGTTCGAGAAAGGTGGAGG
TGCCCGAGGTGGATCGGGAGGTGGATCGTGGAGCCACCCGCAGTTCGAAAAAGGATTCGATTACAAGGAT
GACGATGACAAGGGTACAAGATCTCCGCTGGAAGTCCTGTTCCAGGGCCCTATGGCTTCCAGAATCCTGG
TCAATATAAAGGAGGAGGTGACCTGCCCCATCTGCCTGGAACTCCTGACAGAACCCCTGAGCCTGGACTG
TGGCCATAGCTTCTGCCAAGCATGCATCACTGCAAATCACAAAAAGTCTATGCCACACCAAGGAGAGAGA
AGCTGCCCTTTGTGCCGGATCAGTTACTCGTCTGAGAACCTGCGGCCTAATCGGCATTTGGTCAACATAG
TGGAGAGGCTCAGGGAGGTCATGCTGAGCCCAGAGGAGGGGCAGAAGGTTGATCACTGTGCACACCATGG
AGAGAAACTTGTACTCTTCTGTCAGCAGGATGGAAATGTCATTTGCTGGCTTTGTGAGCGGTCTCAAGAA
CACCGTGGGCACCAGACATTCCTTGTGGAGGAGGTTGCACAGAAATACCGAGAAAAGCTCCAGGTAGCTC
TGGAGATGATGAGGCAGAAGCAGAAGGATGCTGAAAAGTTGGAAGCTGACGTCAGAGAAGAGCAAGCTTC
CTGGAAGATTCAAATACAAAATGACAAAACCAACATCATGGCAGAGTTTAAAAAACGGAGAGACATCCTG
GACTGTGAGGAGAGCAAAGAGTTGCAAAACCTGGAGAAGGAGGAGAAAAACATTCTGAAAAGACTTGTAC
AGTCTGAAAATGACATGGTGCTGCAGACCCAGTCCGTGAGAGTGCTCATCTCAGATCTGGAGCATCGCCT
GCAGGGGTCAGTGATGGAGCTGTTACAGGGTGTGGATGGTGTCATAAAAAGGATTGAGAAAGTGACTTTG
CAGAATCCAAAAACCTTTCTTAATGAAAAAAGGAGAATATTTCAAACTCCTGATCTGGATGGAACACTAG
ATGTGTTTAAAGAGCCGACAGAAGTCCAACGCTACTGGGACGCCGCCGCCTGGGACCTTGTAGCATCAGC
CATGGTCAATCCTACTGTGTTCTTCGACATTGCCGTCGATGGCGAGCCCTTGGGCCGCGTCTCCTTCGAG
CTGTTTGCAGACAAGGTTCCAAAGACAGCAGAAAACTTTCGTGCTCTGAGCACTGGAGAGAAAGGATTTG
GTTATAAGGGTTCCTGCTTTCACAGAATTATTCCAGGGTTTATGTGTCAGGGTGGTGACTTCACACGCCA
TAATGGCACTGGTGGCAAGTCCATCTACGGGGAGAAATTTGATGATGAGAACTTCATCCTAAAGCATACA
GGTCCCGGTATCTTGTCCATGGCAAATGCTGGACCCAACACAAACGGTTCCCAGTTTTTCATCTGCACTG
CCAAGACTGAGTGGTTGGATGGCAAGCATGTGGTCTTTGGCAAGGTGAAAGAAGGCATGAATGTTGTGGA
GGCCATGGAGCGCTTTGGGTGCAGGTATGGCAAGACCAGCAAAAAGATCACCATTGCTGACTGTGGACAA
CTTTAAGACCCAGCTTTCCCTACGTCGACGAGCTCACTAGTCGCGGCCGCTTTCGAATCTAGAGCCTGCA
GTCTCGAGGCATGCGGTACCAAGCTTGTCGAGAAGTACTAGAGGATCATAATCAGCCATACCACATTTGT
AGAGGTTTTACTTGCTTTAAAAAACCTCCCACACCTCCCCCTGAACCTGAAACATAAAATGAATGCAATT
GTTGTTGTTAACTTGTTTATTGCAGCTTATAATGGTTACAAATAAAGCAATAGCATCACAAATTTCACAA
ATAAAGCATTTTTTTCACTGCATTCTAGTTGTGGTTTGTCCAAACTCATCAATGTATCTTATCATGTCTG
GATCTGATCACTGCTTGAGCCTAGGAGATCCGAACCAGATAAGTGAAATCTAGTTCCAAACTATTTTGTC
ATTTTTAATTTTCGTATTAGCTTACGACGCTACACCCAGTTCCCATCTATTTTGTCACTCTTCCCTAAAT
AATCCTTAAAAACTCCATTTCCACCCCTCCCAGTTCCCAACTATTTTGTCCGCCCACAGCGGGGCATTTT
TCTTCCTGTTATGTTTTTAATCAAACATCCTGCCAACTCCATGTGACAAACCGTCATCTTCGGCTACTTT
TTCTCTGTCACAGAATGAAAATTTTTCTGTCATCTCTTCGTTATTAATGTTTGTAATTGACTGAATATCA
ACGCTTATTTGCAGCCTGAATGGCGAATGG
