>Addgene plasmid #79036 | pFastBac1-OSF-TRIMCyp (owl monkey)(K283D, Q287D) | addgene partial sequence | sequence record 151498 | fBac-1 5'-tattcataccgtcccacca-3'
CCCGAGGTGGATCGGGAGGTGGATCGTGGAGCCACCCGCAGTTCGAAAAAGGATTCGATTACAAGGATGA
CGATGACAAGGGTACAAGATCTCCGCTGGAAGTCCTGTTCCAGGGCCCTATGGCTTCCAGAATCCTGGTC
AATATAAAGGAGGAGGTGACCTGCCCCATCTGCCTGGAACTCCTGACAGAACCCCTGAGCCTGGACTGTG
GCCATAGCTTCTGCCAAGCATGCATCACTGCAAATCACAAAAAGTCTATGCCACACCAAGGAGAGAGAAG
CTGCCCTTTGTGCCGGATCAGTTACTCGTCTGAGAACCTGCGGCCTAATCGGCATTTGGTCAACATAGTG
GAGAGGCTCAGGGAGGTCATGCTGAGCCCAGAGGAGGGGCAGAAGGTTGATCACTGTGCACACCATGGAG
AGAAACTTGTACTCTTCTGTCAGCAGGATGGAAATGTCATTTGCTGGCTTTGTGAGCGGTCTCAAGAACA
CCGTGGGCACCAGACATTCCTTGTGGAGGAGGTTGCACAGAAATACCGAGAAAAGCTCCAGGTAGCTCTG
GAGATGATGAGGCAGAAGCAGAAGGATGCTGAAAAGTTGGAAGCTGACGTCAGAGAAGAGCAAGCTTCCT
GGAAGATTCAAATACAAAATGACAAAACCAACATCATGGCAGAGTTTAAAAAACGGAGAGACATCCTGGA
CTGTGAGGAGAGCAAAGAGTTGCAA
