>Addgene plasmid #79036 | pFastBac1-OSF-TRIMCyp (owl monkey)(K283D, Q287D) | addgene partial sequence | sequence record 151499 | fBac-2 5'-gggaggttttttaaagcaagtaaa-3'
TGATTATGATCCTCTAGTACTTCTCGACAAGCTTGGTACCGCATGCCTCGAGACTGCAGGCTCTAGATTC
GAAAGCGGCCGCGACTAGTGAGCTCGTCGACGTAGGGAAAGCTGGGTCTTAAAGTTGTCCACAGTCAGCA
ATGGTGATCTTTTTGCTGGTCTTGCCATACCTGCACCCAAAGCGCTCCATGGCCTCCACAACATTCATGC
CTTCTTTCACCTTGCCAAAGACCACATGCTTGCCATCCAACCACTCAGTCTTGGCAGTGCAGATGAAAAA
CTGGGAACCGTTTGTGTTGGGTCCAGCATTTGCCATGGACAAGATACCGGGACCTGTATGCTTTAGGATG
AAGTTCTCATCATCAAATTTCTCCCCGTAGATGGACTTGCCACCAGTGCCATTATGGCGTGTGAAGTCAC
CACCCTGACACATAAACCCTGGAATAATTCTGTGAAAGCAGGAACCCTTATAACCAAATCCTTTCTCTCC
AGTGCTCAGAGCACGAAAGTTTTCTGCTGTCTTTGGAACCTTGTCTGCAAACAGCTCGAAGGAGACGCGG
CCCAAGGGCTCGCCATCGACGGCAATGTCGAAGAACACAGTAGGATTGACCATGGCTGATGCTACAAGGT
CCCAGGCGGCGGCGTCCCAGTAGCGTTGGACTTCTGTCGGCTCTTTAAACACATCTAGTGTTCCATCCAG
ATCAGGAGTTTGAAATATTCTCCTTTTTTCATTAAGAAAGGTTTTTGGATTCTGCAAAGTCACTTTCTCA
ATCCTTTTTATGACACCATCCACACCCTGTAACAGCTCCATCACTGACCCCTGCAGGCGATGCTCCAGAT
CTGAGATGAGCACTCTCACGGACTGG
